>Addgene plasmid #229795 | Bxb1-GT_AIO-TetOn_mNgn2 _Down-Tandem | addgene full sequence | sequence record 461775 | Addgene NGS Result
AGCGCCCAATACGCAAACCGCCTCTCCCCGCGCGTTGGCCGATTCATTAATGCAGCTGGCACGACAGGTT
TCCCGACTGGAAAGCGGGCAGTGAGCGCAACGCAATTAATGTGAGTTAGCTCACTCATTAGGCACCCCAG
GCTTTACACTTTATGCTTCCGGCTCGTATGTTGTGTGGAATTGTGAGCGGATAACAATTTCACACAGGAA
ACAGCTATGACCATGATTACGCCAAGCTTAATTCCCTCCCCAGCAGGCAGAAGTATGCAAAGCATGCATC
TCAATTAGTCAGCAACCATAGTCCCGCCCCTAACTCCGCCCATCCCGCCCCTAACTCCGCCCAGTTCCGC
CCATTCTCCGCCCCATGGCTGACTAATTTTTTTTATTTATGCAGAGGCCGAGGCCGCCTCGGCCTCTGAG
CTATTCCAGAAGTAGTGAGGAGGCTTTTTTGGAGGCCTAGGCTTTTGCAAAAAGCTTTGCAAAGATGGAT
AAAGTTTTAAACAGAGAGGAATCTTTGCAGCTAATGGACCTTCTAGGTCTTGAAAGGAGTGGGAATTGGC
TCCGGTGCCCGTCAGTGGGCAGAGCGCACATCGCCCACAGTCCCCGAGAAGTTGGGGGGAGGGGTCGGCA
ATTGAACCGGTGCCTAGAGAAGGTGGCGCGGGGTAAACTGGGAAAGTGATGTCGTGTACTGGCTCCGCCT
TTTTCCCGAGGGTGGGGGAGAACCGTATATAAGTGCAGTAGTCGCCGTGAACGTTCTTTTTCGCAACGGG
TTTGCCGCCAGAACACAGGTAAGTGCCGTGTGTGGTTCCCGCGGGCCTGGCCTCTTTACGGGTTATGGCC
CTTGCGTGCCTTGAATTACTTCCACCTGGCTGCAGTACGTGATTCTTGATCCCGAGCTTCGGGTTGGAAG
TGGGTGGGAGAGTTCGAGGCCTTGCGCTTAAGGAGCCCCTTCGCCTCGTGCTTGAGTTGAGGCCTGGCCT
GGGCGCTGGGGCCGCCGCGTGCGAATCTGGTGGCACCTTCGCGCCTGTCTCGCTGCTTTCGATAAGTCTC
TAGCCATTTAAAATTTTTGATGACCTGCTGCGACGCTTTTTTTCTGGCAAGATAGTCTTGTAAATGCGGG
CCAAGATCTGCACACTGGTATTTCGGTTTTTGGGGCCGCGGGCGGCGACGGGGCCCGTGCGTCCCAGCGC
ACATGTTCGGCGAGGCGGGGCCTGCGAGCGCGGCCACCGAGAATCGGACGGGGGTAGTCTCAAGCTGGCC
GGCCTGCTCTGGTGCCTGGCCTCGCGCCGCCGTGTATCGCCCCGCCCTGGGCGGCAAGGCTGGCCCGGTC
GGCACCAGTTGCGTGAGCGGAAAGATGGCCGCTTCCCGGCCCTGCTGCAGGGAGCTCAAAATGGAGGACG
CGGCGCTCGGGAGAGCGGGCGGGTGAGTCACCCACACAAAGGAAAAGGGCCTTTCCGTCCTCAGCCGTCG
CTTCATGTGACTCCACGGAGTACCGGGCGCCGTCCAGGCACCTCGATTAGTTCTCGAGCTTTTGGAGTAC
GTCGTCTTTAGGTTGGGGGGAGGGGTTTTATGCGATGGAGTTTCCCCACACTGAGTGGGTGGAGACTGAA
GTTAGGCCAGCTTGGCACTTGATGTAATTCTCCTTGGAATTTGCCCTTTTTGAGTTTGGATCTTGGTTCA
TTCTCAAGCCTCAGACAGTGGTTCAAAGTTTTTTTCTTCCATTTCAGGTGTCGTGAGGAATTCGCCACCA
TGGCCGGCTTGTCGACGACGGCGGTCTCCGTCGTCAGGATCATCCGGATCCATAACTTCGTATAGCATAC
ATTATACGAAGTTATCATGATATTCGGCAAGCAGGCATCGACTAGTTAATTAAGGTTTACTCCCTATCAG
TGATAGAGAACGTATGAAGAGTTTACTCCCTATCAGTGATAGAGAACGTATGCAGACTTTACTCCCTATC
AGTGATAGAGAACGTATAAGGAGTTTACTCCCTATCAGTGATAGAGAACGTATGACCAGTTTACTCCCTA
TCAGTGATAGAGAACGTATCTACAGTTTACTCCCTATCAGTGATAGAGAACGTATATCCAGTTTACTCCC
TATCAGTGATAGAGAACGTATAAGCTTTAGGCGTGTACGGTGGGCGCCTATAAAAGCAGAGCTCGTTTAG
TGAACCGTCAGATCGCCTGGAGCAATTCCACAACACTTTTGTCTTATACCAACTTTCCGTACCACTTCCT
ACCCTCGTAAACTTAAGAATTCGCCACCATGTTCGTCAAATCTGAGACTCTGGAGTTGAAGGAGGAAGAG
GAGGTACTGATGCTGCTGGGCTCGGCTTCCCCGGCCTCGGCGACCCTGACCCCGATGTCCTCCAGCGCGG
ACGAGGAGGAGGACGAGGAGCTGCGCCGGCCGGGCTCCGCGCGTGGGCAGCGTGGAGCGGAAGCCGGGCA
GGGGGTGCAGGGCAGTCCGGCGTCGGGTGCCGGGGGTTGCCGGCCAGGGCGGCTGCTGGGCCTGATGCAC
GAGTGCAAGCGTCGCCCGTCGCGCTCACGGGCCGTCTCCCGAGGTGCCAAGACGGCGGAGACGGTGCAGC
GCATCAAGAAGACCCGCAGGCTCAAGGCCAACAACCGCGAGCGCAACCGCATGCACAACCTAAACGCCGC
GCTGGACGCGCTGCGCGAGGTGCTGCCCACCTTCCCCGAGGATGCCAAGCTCACGAAGATCGAGACGCTG
CGCTTCGCCCACAATTACATCTGGGCGCTCACCGAGACTCTGCGCCTGGCGGACCACTGCGCCGGCGCCG
GTGGCCTCCAGGGGGCGCTCTTCACGGAGGCGGTGCTCCTGAGCCCGGGAGCTGCGCTCGGCGCCAGCGG
GGACAGCCCTTCTCCACCTTCCTCCTGGAGCTGCACCAACAGCCCGGCGTCATCCTCCAACTCCACGTCC
CCATACAGCTGCACTTTATCGCCCGCTAGCCCCGGGTCAGACGTGGACTACTGGCAGCCCCCACCTCCGG
AGAAGCATCGTTATGCGCCTCACCTGCCCCTCGCCAGGGACTGTATCGGGTCTGGCTCCGGATCAAGTGG
TGGCAGCGGATCAGGATATCCATACGATGTACCAGACTATGCGGGATCGGGTTACCCCTACGACGTCCCC
GACTACGCCGGCTCCGGCTACCCCTACGACGTCCCTGATTATGCTTAGCGGCCGCAATCAACCTCTGGAT
TACAAAATTTGTGAAAGATTGACTGGTATTCTTAACTATGTTGCTCCTTTTACGCTATGTGGATACGCTG
CTTTAATGCCTTTGTATCATGCTATTGCTTCCCGTATGGCTTTCATTTTCTCCTCCTTGTATAAATCCTG
GTTGCTGTCTCTTTATGAGGAGTTGTGGCCCGTTGTCAGGCAACGTGGCGTGGTGTGCACTGTGTTTGCT
GACGCAACCCCCACTGGTTGGGGCATTGCCACCACCTGTCAGCTCCTTTCCGGGACTTTCGCTTTCCCCC
TCCCTATTGCCACGGCGGAACTCATCGCCGCCTGCCTTGCCCGCTGCTGGACAGGGGCTCGGCTGTTGGG
CACTGACAATTCCGTGGTGTTGTCGGGGAAGCTGACGTCCTTTCCATGGCTGCTCGCCTGTGTTGCCACC
TGGATTCTGCGCGGGACGTCCTTCTGCTACGTCCCTTCGGCCCTCAATCCAGCGGACCTTCCTTCCCGCG
GCCTGCTGCCGGCTCTGCGGCCTCTTCCGCGTCTTCGCCTTCGCCCTCAGACGAGTCGGATCTCCCTTTG
GGCCGCCTCCCCGCCCTTTGGGCCGCCTCCCCGCGCTAGTGCTGGGGATGCGGTGGGCTCTATGGGTCTC
GACATTGATTATTGACTAGTTATTAATAGTAATCAATTACGGGGTCATTAGTTCATAGCCCATATATGGA
GTTCCGCGTTACATAACTTACGGTAAATGGCCCGCCTGGCTGACCGCCCAACGACCCCCGCCCATTGACG
TCAATAATGACGTATGTTCCCATAGTAACGCCAATAGGGACTTTCCATTGACGTCAATGGGTGGAGTATT
TACGGTAAACTGCCCACTTGGCAGTACATCAAGTGTATCATATGCCAAGTACGCCCCCTATTGACGTCAA
TGACGGTAAATGGCCCGCCTGGCATTATGCCCAGTACATGACCTTATGGGACTTTCCTACTTGGCAGTAC
ATCTACGTATTAGTCATCGCTATTACCATGGTCGAGGTGAGCCCCGCGTTCTGCTTCACTCTCCCCATCT
CCCCCCCCTCCCCCCCCCCAATTTTGTATTTTTTTTTTTTTTAATTTTTTGGGGCGGGGGGGGGGGGGGG
GGGGGGGGGGGCGCGCGCCAGGCGGGGCGGGGCGGGGCGAGGGGCGGGGCGGGGCGAGGCGGAGAGGTGC
GGCGGCAGCCAATCAGAGCGGCGCGCTCCGAAAGTTTCCTTTTATGGCGAGGCGGCGGCGGCGGCGGCCC
TATAAAAAGCGAAGCGCGCGGCGGGCGGGAGTCGCTGCGCGCTGCCTTCGCCCCGTGCCCCGCTCCGCCG
CCGCCTCGCGCCGCCCGCCCCGGCTCTGACTGACCGCGTTACTCCCACAGGTGAGCGGGCGGGACGGCCC
TTCTCCTCCGGGCTGTAATTAGCGCTTGGTTTAATGACGGCTTGTTTCTTTTCTGTGGCTGCGTGAAAGC
CTTGAGGGGCTCCGGGAGGGCCCTTTGTGCGGGGGGAGCGGCTCGGGGGGTGCGTGCGTGTGTGTGTGCG
TGGGGAGCGCCGCGTGCGGCTCCGCGCTGCCCGGCGGCTGTGAGCGCTGCGGGCGCGGCGCGGGGCTTTG
TGCGCTCCGCAGTGTGCGCGAGGGGAGCGCGGCCGGGGGCGGTGCCCCGCGGTGCGGGGGGGGCTGCGAG
GGGAACAAAGGCTGCGTGCGGGGTGTGTGCGTGGGGGGGTGAGCAGGGGGTGTGGGCGCGTCGGTCGGGC
TGCAACCCCCCCTGCACCCCCCTCCCCGAGTTGCTGAGCGCGGCCCGGCTTCGGGTGCGGGGCTCCGTAC
GGGGCGTGGCGCGGGGCTCGCCGTGCCGGGCGGGGGGTGGCGGCAGGTGGGGGTGCCGGGCGGCCCCCGG
AGCGCCGGCGGCTGTCGAGGCGCGGCGAGCCGCAGCCATTGCCTTTTATGGTAATCGTGCGAGAGGGCGC
AGGGACTTCCTTTGTCCCAAATCTGTGCGGAGCCGAAATCTGGGAGGCGCCGCCGCACCCCCTCTAGCGG
GCGCGGGGCGAAGCGGTGCGGCGCCGGCAGGAAGGAAATGGGCGGGGAGGGCCTTCGTGCGTCGCCGCGC
CGCCGTCCCCTTCTCCCTCTCCAGCCTCGGGGCTGTCCGCGGGGGGACGGCTGCCTTCGGGGGGGACGGG
GCAGGGCGGGGTTCGGCTTCTGGCGTGTGACCGGCGGCTCTAGAGCCTCTGCTAACCATGTTCATGCCTT
CTTCTTTTTCCTACAGCTCCTGGGCAACGTGCTGGTTATTGTGCTGTCTCATCATTTTGGCAAAGAATGT
CGACATGAGCCGGCTGGACAAGAGCAAAGTGATCAACAGCGCCCTGGAACTGCTGAACGGCGTGGGCATC
GAGGGCCTGACCACCCGGAAGCTGGCCCAGAAACTGGGCGTGGAACAGCCCACCCTGTACTGGCACGTGA
AGAACAAGCGGGCCCTGCTGGACGCCCTGCCCATCGAGATGCTGGACCGGCACCACACCCACAGCTGCCC
TCTGGAAGGCGAGAGCTGGCAGGACTTCCTGCGGAACAACGCCAAGAGCTACAGATGCGCCCTGCTGAGC
CACCGGGACGGCGCCAAAGTGCACCTGGGCACCAGACCCACCGAGAAGCAGTACGAGACACTGGAAAACC
AGCTGGCCTTCCTGTGCCAGCAGGGCTTCAGCCTGGAAAACGCCCTGTACGCCCTGAGCGCCGTGGGCCA
CTTCACCCTGGGCTGCGTGCTGGAAGAACAGGAACACCAGGTCGCCAAAGAGGAAAGAGAGACACCCACC
ACCGACAGCATGCCCCCCCTGCTGAAGCAGGCCATCGAGCTGTTCGACAGACAGGGCGCCGAGCCCGCCT
TCCTGTTCGGCCTGGAACTGATCATCTGCGGCCTCGAGAAGCAGCTGAAGTGCGAGAGCGGCGGACCCAC
CGACGCCCTGGACGACTTCGACCTGGACATGCTGCCCGCCGATGCCCTGGATGATTTTGATCTGGATATG
CTCCCTGCTGACGCTCTCGATGACTTCGATCTCGATATGCTGCCAGGCGAGGGCAGGGGAAGTCTTCTAA
CATGCGGGGACGTGGAGGAAAATCCCGGCCCCGTGTCTAAGGGCGAAGAGCTGATTAAGGAGAACATGCA
CATGAAGCTGTACATGGAGGGCACCGTGGACAACCATCACTTCAAGTGCACATCCGAGGGCGAAGGCAAG
CCCTACGAGGGCACCCAGACCATGAGAATCAAGGTGGTCGAGGGCGGCCCTCTCCCCTTCGCCTTCGACA
TCCTGGCTACTAGCTTCCTCTACGGCAGCAAGACCTTCATCAACCACACCCAGGGCATCCCCGACTTCTT
CAAGCAGTCCTTCCCTGAGGGCTTCACATGGGAGAGAGTCACCACATACGAAGACGGGGGCGTGCTGACC
GCTACCCAGGACACCAGCCTCCAGGACGGCTGCCTCATCTACAACGTCAAGATCAGAGGGGTGAACTTCA
CATCCAACGGCCCTGTGATGCAGAAGAAAACACTCGGCTGGGAGGCCTTCACCGAGACGCTGTACCCCGC
TGACGGCGGCCTGGAAGGCAGAAACGACATGGCCCTGAAGCTCGTGGGCGGGAGCCATCTGATCGCAAAC
GCCAAGACCACATATAGATCCAAGAAACCCGCTAAGAACCTCAAGATGCCTGGCGTCTACTATGTGGACT
ACAGACTGGAAAGAATCAAGGAGGCCAACAACGAGACCTACGTCGAGCAGCACGAGGTGGCAGTGGCCAG
ATACTGCGACCTCCCTAGCAAACTGGGGCACAAGCTTAATTCCGGACTCAGATCTCGAGCTGATCCAAAA
AAGAAGAGAAAGGTAGATCCAAAAAAGAAGAGAAAGGTAGATCCAAAAAAGAAGAGAAAGGTAGGATCCA
CCGGATCTAGATAACTGATCATAATCAGCCATACCACATTTGAAACCCGCTGATCAGCCTCGACTGTGCC
TTCTAGTTGCCAGCCATCTGTTGTTTGCCCCTCCCCCGTGCCTTCCTTGACCCTGGAAGGTGCCACTCCC
ACTGTCCTTTCCTAATAAAATGAGGAAATTGCATCGCATTGTCTGAGTAGGTGTCATTCTATTCTGGGGG
GTGGGGTGGGGCAGGACAGCAAGGGGGAGGATTGGGAAGACAATAGCAGGCATGCTGGGGATGCGGTGGG
CTCTATGGCTAGCCGCTGCAAGAACTCTTCCTCACGATAACTTCGTATAGGAGACTTTATACGAAGTTAA
GCGCTCACTGGCCGTCGTTTTACAACGTCGTGACTGGGAAAACCCTGGCGTTACCCAACTTAATCGCCTT
GCAGCACATCCCCCTTTCGCCAGCTGGCGTAATAGCGAAGAGGCCCGCACCGATCGCCCTTCCCAACAGT
TGCGCAGCCTGAATGGCGAATGGCGCCTGATGCGGTATTTTCTCCTTACGCATCTGTGCGGTATTTCACA
CCGCATA
[95 nt withheld, positions 7708-7802]
T
[46 nt withheld, positions 7804-7849]
C
[141 nt withheld, positions 7851-7991]
CCTTTGACGTTGGAGTCCACGTTCTTT
[37 nt withheld, positions 8019-8055]
ACTCTATCTCGGGCTATTCTTTTGATTTATAAGGGATTTTGCCGATTTCGGTCTATTGGTTAAAAAATGA
GCTGATTTAACAAAAATTTAACGCGAATTTTAACAAAATATTAACGTTTACAATTTTATGGTGCACTCTC
AGTACAATCTGCTCTGATGCCGCATAGTTAAGCCAGCCCCGACACCCGCCAACACCCGCTGACGCGCCCT
GACGGGCTTGTCTGCTCCCGGCATCCGCTTACAGACAAGCTGTGACCGTCTCCGGGAGCTGCATGTGTCA
GAGGTTTTCACCGTCATCACCGAAACGCGCGAGACGAAAGGGCCTCGTGATACGCCTATTTTTATAGGTT
AATGTCATGATAATAATGGTTTCTTAGACGTCAGGTGGCACTTTTCGGGGAAATGTGCGCGGAACCCCTA
TTTGTTTATTTTTCTAAATACATTCAAATATGTATCCGCTCATGAGACAATAACCCTGATAAATGCTTCA
ATAATATTGAAAAAGGAAGAGTATGAGTATTCAACATTTCCGTGTCGCCCTTATTCCCTTTTTTGCGGCA
TTTTGCCTTCCTGTTTTTGCTCACCCAGAAACGCTGGTGAAAGTAAAAGATGCTGAAGATCAGTTGGGTG
CACGAGTGGGTTACATCGAACTGGATCTCAACAGCGGTAAGATCCTTGAGAGTTTTCGCCCCGAAGAACG
TTTTCCAATGATGAGCACTTTTAAAGTTCTGCTATGTGGCGCGGTATTATCCCGTATTGACGCCGGGCAA
GAGCAACTCGGTCGCCGCATACACTATTCTCAGAATGACTTGGTTGAGTACTCACCAGTCACAGAAAAGC
ATCTTACGGATGGCATGACAGTAAGAGAATTATGCAGTGCTGCCATAACCATGAGTGATAACACTGCGGC
CAACTTACTTCTGACAACGATCGGAGGACCGAAGGAGCTAACCGCTTTTTTGCACAACATGGGGGATCAT
GTAACTCGCCTTGATCGTTGGGAACCGGAGCTGAATGAAGCCATACCAAACGACGAGCGTGACACCACGA
TGCCTGTAGCAATGGCAACAACGTTGCGCAAACTATTAACTGGCGAACTACTTACTCTAGCTTCCCGGCA
ACAATTAATAGACTGGATGGAGGCGGATAAAGTTGCAGGACCACTTCTGCGCTCGGCCCTTCCGGCTGGC
TGGTTTATTGCTGATAAATCTGGAGCCGGTGAGCGTGGGTCTCGCGGTATCATTGCAGCACTGGGGCCAG
ATGGTAAGCCCTCCCGTATCGTAGTTATCTACACGACGGGGAGTCAGGCAACTATGGATGAACGAAATAG
ACAGATCGCTGAGATAGGTGCCTCACTGATTAAGCATTGGTAACTGTCAGACCAAGTTTACTCATATATA
CTTTAGATTGATTTAAAACTTCATTTTTAATTTAAAAGGATCTAGGTGAAGATCCTTTTTGATAATCTCA
TGACCAAAATCCCTTAACGTGAGTTTTCGTTCCACTGAGCGTCAGACCCCGTAGAAAAGATCAAAGGATC
TTCTTGAGATCCTTTTTTTCTGCGCGTAATCTGCTGCTTGCAAACAAAAAAACCACCGCTACCAGCGGTG
GTTTGTTTGCCGGATCAAGAGCTACCAACTCTTTTTCCGAAGGTAACTGGCTTCAGCAGAGCGCAGATAC
CAAATACTGTTCTTCTAGTGTAGCCGTAGTTAGGCCACCACTTCAAGAACTCTGTAGCACCGCCTACATA
CCTCGCTCTGCTAATCCTGTTACCAGTGGCTGCTGCCAGTGGCGATAAGTCGTGTCTTACCGGGTTGGAC
TCAAGACGATAGTTACCGGATAAGGCGCAGCGGTCGGGCTGAACGGGGGGTTCGTGCACACAGCCCAGCT
TGGAGCGAACGACCTACACCGAACTGAGATACCTACAGCGTGAGCTATGAGAAAGCGCCACGCTTCCCGA
AGGGAGAAAGGCGGACAGGTATCCGGTAAGCGGCAGGGTCGGAACAGGAGAGCGCACGAGGGAGCTTCCA
GGGGGAAACGCCTGGTATCTTTATAGTCCTGTCGGGTTTCGCCACCTCTGACTTGAGCGTCGATTTTTGT
GATGCTCGTCAGGGGGGCGGAGCCTATGGAAAAACGCCAGCAACGCGGCCTTTTTACGGTTCCTGGCCTT
TTGCTGGCCTTTTGCTCACATGTTCTTTCCTGCGTTATCCCCTGATTCTGTGGATAACCGTATTACCGCC
TTTGAGTGAGCTGATACCGCTCGCCGCAGCCGAACGACCGAGCGCAGCGAGTCAGTGAGCGAGGAAGCGG
AAG
Features (pLannotate 1.2.2; 35 found; start..end, strand, type, name):
      2..94      +  CDS            lacI (fragment): lac repressor; lacI; The lac repressor binds to the lac operator to inhibit transcription in E. coli. This inhibition can be relieved by adding lactose or isopropyl-β-D-thiogalactopyranoside (IPTG).
    107..128     +  protein_bind   CAP binding site: CAP binding activates transcription in the presence of cAMP. E. coli catabolite activator protein
    143..173     +  promoter       lac promoter: promoter for the E. coli lac operon
    181..197     +  protein_bind   lac operator: The lac repressor binds to the lac operator to inhibit transcription in E. coli. This inhibition can be relieved by adding lactose or isopropyl-β-D-thiogalactopyranoside (IPTG). lac repressor encoded by lacI
    253..463     +  promoter       SV40 promoter: SV40 early promoter
    485..551     +  CDS            small t antigen (fragment): SV40 (simian virus 40) small t antigen
    558..1736    +  promoter       EF-1α promoter: strong constitutive promoter for human elongation factor EF-1α
   1802..1835    +  protein_bind   loxP: Cre-mediated recombination occurs in the 8-bp core sequence (GCATACAT). Cre recombinase
   1836..1860    -  CDS            NeoR/KanR (fragment): aminoglycoside phosphotransferase confers resistance to neomycin, kanamycin, and G418 (Geneticin®)
   1875..2251    +  promoter       TRE3G promoter: 3rd-generation Tet-responsive promoter that can be activated by binding of Tet-On® 3G
   2269..3057    +  CDS            Neurog2: NGN2_MOUSE - Also known as Ath4a, Atoh4, Ngn2. Experimental evidence at protein level: Swiss-Prot protein existence level 1. Transcriptional regulator. Involved in neuronal differentiation. Activates transcription by binding to the E box (5'- CANNTG-3'). From Mus musculus (Mouse).
   3206..3794    +  misc_feature   WPRE: woodchuck hepatitis virus posttranscriptional regulatory element
   3820..3845    +  polyA_signal   bGH poly(A) signal (fragment): bovine growth hormone polyadenylation signal
   3851..4230    +  enhancer       CMV enhancer: human cytomegalovirus immediate early enhancer
   4232..4507    +  promoter       chicken β-actin promoter: No description available
   4508..5103    +  intron         chimeric intron (fragment): chimera between introns from chicken β-actin and rabbit β-globin
   5099..5476    +  intron         chimeric intron (fragment): chimera between introns from chicken β-actin and rabbit β-globin
   5535..6152    +  CDS            tetR: TETR2_ECOLX - Experimental evidence at protein level: Swiss-Prot protein existence level 1. TetR is the repressor of the tetracycline resistance element; its N-terminal region forms a helix-turn-helix structure and binds DNA. Binding of tetracycline to TetR reduces the repressor affinity for the tetracycline resistance gene (tetA) promoter operator sites. From Escherichia coli.
   6279..6332    +  CDS            T2A: 2A peptide from Thosea asigna virus capsid protein Eukaryotic ribosomes fail to insert a peptide bond between the Gly and Pro residues, yielding separate polypeptides.
   6333..7040    +  CDS            mTagBFP2: mTagBFP2 is a basic (constitutively fluorescent) blue fluorescent protein published in 2011, derived from Entacmaea quadricolor. It is reported to be a very rapidly-maturing monomer with very low acid sensitivity.
   7041..7061    +  misc_feature   MCS (fragment): multiple cloning site
   7065..7085    +  CDS            SV40 NLS: nuclear localization signal of SV40 (simian virus 40) large T antigen
   7089..7109    +  CDS            SV40 NLS: nuclear localization signal of SV40 (simian virus 40) large T antigen
   7113..7133    +  CDS            SV40 NLS: nuclear localization signal of SV40 (simian virus 40) large T antigen
   7204..7428    +  polyA_signal   bGH poly(A) signal: bovine growth hormone polyadenylation signal
   7435..7456    +  CDS            PuroR (fragment): puromycin N-acetyltransferase; pac from Streptomyces; confers resistance to puromycin
   7457..7489    +  protein_bind   lox2272: Cre-mediated recombination occurs in the 8-bp core sequence (GGATACTT). lox2272 sites are compatible with each other, but incompatible with loxP or loxN sites (Lee and Saito, 1988). Cre recombinase
   7495..7650    +  CDS            lacZα (fragment): LacZα fragment of β-galactosidase; lacZ fragment
   7656..7707    -  misc_feature   bom (fragment): basis of mobility region from pBR322
   7726..8181    +  rep_origin     f1 ori (sequence partly withheld): f1 bacteriophage origin of replication; arrow indicates direction of (+) strand synthesis
   8182..8231    -  misc_feature   bom (fragment): basis of mobility region from pBR322
   8333..8368    -  CDS            rop (fragment): Rop protein, which maintains plasmids at low copy number; rop
   8463..8567    +  promoter       AmpR promoter: bla
   8568..9428    +  CDS            AmpR: β-lactamase; bla; confers resistance to ampicillin, carbenicillin, and related antibiotics
   9599..10187   +  rep_origin     ori: high-copy-number ColE1/pMB1/pBR322/pUC origin of replication
