[The description below was written by a language model from this plasmid's Addgene catalogue record and pLannotate feature annotations shown in this document.]
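Description:
Bxb1-GT_AIO-TetOn_mNgn2_Down-Tandem is a roughly 10.4 kb mammalian expression and synthetic biology donor plasmid built on a pBR322/pUC backbone. It is designed for Bxb1 serine-integrase-mediated, single-copy integration of a payload into a genomic landing pad in human induced pluripotent stem cells, as part of the STRAIGHT-IN Dual platform. It is propagated in E. coli at high copy from the ColE1/pUC-type origin with ampicillin selection (AmpR), and it also carries an f1 origin. The "GT" in the name presumably refers to the central dinucleotide variant of the Bxb1 attachment site, but the automated feature table does not annotate any attachment site.

The payload is an all-in-one Tet-On circuit made of two transcription units in the same orientation (the "downstream tandem" syntax). First, a TRE3G promoter drives mouse Neurog2 (neurogenin 2), followed by a WPRE and a short bGH polyadenylation fragment. Downstream, a CAG promoter (CMV enhancer, chicken β-actin promoter and chimeric intron) constitutively expresses rtTA, which is annotated through its TetR-derived portion. The rtTA is linked by a T2A peptide to mTagBFP2 carrying three C-terminal SV40 NLS copies and is terminated by a bGH poly(A) signal. Doxycycline therefore switches on Ngn2, a proneural bHLH factor, while nuclear blue fluorescence marks cells carrying the circuit.

A loxP site and a lox2272 site flank the payload, and an EF-1α promoter sits just upstream of loxP. This layout is consistent with activating a landing-pad selection marker on integration and then removing auxiliary sequences with Cre, although the record does not state this. The short NeoR, PuroR, lacI and lacZα hits appear to be small annotation fragments rather than functional genes.
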