Addgene plasmid #229795: Bxb1-GT_AIO-TetOn_mNgn2 _Down-Tandem
Purpose: Bxb1-GT donor plasmid with downstream tandem syntax for all-in-one doxycycline-inducible expression of mouse neurogenin 2
Depositing lab: Richard Davis. Depositing organization: Leiden University Medical Center. Publication: STRAIGHT-IN Dual: a platform for dual, single-copy integrations of DNA payloads and gene circuits into human induced pluripotent stem cells. Blanch-Asensio A, Ploessl DS, Wang NB, Mummery CL, Galloway KE, Davis RP. bioRxiv [Preprint]. 2024 Oct 17:2024.10.17.616637. doi: 10.1101/2024.10.17.616637. PubMed 39464154.
Backbone
  Vector backbone: pBR322/pUC
  Backbone size w/o insert (bp): 4700
  Vector type: Mammalian Expression, Synthetic Biology
Growth in bacteria
  Bacterial resistance: Ampicillin, 100 μg/mL
  Growth temperature: 37°C
  Growth strain: NEB Stable
  Copy number: High Copy
Gene/Insert
  Gene/Insert name: TRE-mNgn2; rtTA-T2A-mTagBFP2
  Species: M. musculus (mouse)
  Insert size (bp): 5700
  Entrez Gene: Neurog2 (a.k.a. Atoh4, Math4A, bHLHa8, ngn-2, ngn2)
  Promoter: TRE and CAG
  Tag / fusion protein: NLS (C terminal on insert)
  Cloning method: Gibson Cloning
Terms and licenses: Academic/Nonprofit Terms; Industry Terms: Not Available to Industry
Depositor comments: Please visit https://doi.org/10.1101/2024.10.17.616637 for bioRxiv preprint.
How to cite: Bxb1-GT_AIO-TetOn_mNgn2 _Down-Tandem was a gift from Richard Davis (Addgene plasmid # 229795 ; http://n2t.net/addgene:229795 ; RRID:Addgene_229795)
